>Addgene plasmid #74110 | pRGD-TcR | depositor full sequence | sequence record 138909 | pRGD-TcR sequence 4235 bps
TCGCGCGTTTCGGTGATGACGGTGAAAACCTCTGACACATGCAGCTCCCGGAGACGGTCACAGCTTGTCT
GTAAGCGGATGCCGGGAGCAGACAAGCCCGTCAGGGCGCGTCAGCGGGTGTTGGCGGGTGTCGGGGCTGG
CTTAACTATGCGGCATCAGAGCAGATTGTACTGAGAGTGCACCATATGCGGTGTGAAATACCGCACAGAT
GCGTAAGGAGAAAATACCGCATCAGGCGCCATTCGCCATTCAGGCTGCGCAACTGTTGGGAAGGGCGATC
GGTGCGGGCCTCTTCGCTATTACGCCAGCTGGCGAAAGGGGGATGTGCTGCAAGGCGATTAAGTTGGGTA
ACGCCAGGGTTTTCCCAGTCACGACGTTGTAAAACGACGGCCAGTGCCAAGCTTCGAACATATGGTACCA
TCGATGATTCACTAGTGATAATTCTCATGTTTGACAGCTTATCATCGATAAGCTTTAATGCGGTAGTTTA
TCACAGTTAAATTGCTAACGCAGTCAGGCACCGTGTATGAAATCTAACAATGCGCTCATCGTCATCCTCG
GCACCGTCACCCTGGATGCTGTAGGCATAGGCTTGGTTATGCCGGTACTGCCGGGCCTCTTGCGGGATAT
CGTCCATTCCGACAGCATCGCCAGTCACTATGGCGTGCTGCTAGCGCTATATGCGTTGATGCAATTTCTA
TGCGCACCCGTTCTCGGAGCACTGTCCGACCGCTTTGGCCGCCGCCCAGTCCTGCTCGCTTCGCTACTTG
GAGCCACTATCGACTACGCGATCATGGCGACCACACCCGTCCTGTGGATCCTCTACGCCGGACGCATCGT
GGCCGGCATCACCGGCGCCACAGGTGCGGTTGCTGGCGCCTATATCGCCGACATCACCGATGGGGAAGAT
CGGGCTCGCCACTTCGGGCTCATGAGCGCTTGTTTCGGCGTGGGTATGGTGGCAGGCCCCGTGGCCGGGG
GACTGTTGGGCGCCATCTCCTTGCATGCACCATTCCTTGCGGCGGCGGTGCTCAACGGCCTCAACCTACT
ACTGGGCTGCTTCCTAATGCAGGAGTCGCATAAGGGAGAGCGTCGACCGATGCCCTTGAGAGCCTTCAAC
CCAGTCAGCTCCTTCCGGTGGGCGCGGGGCATGACTATCGTCGCCGCACTTATGACTGTCTTCTTTATCA
TGCAACTCGTAGGACAGGTGCCGGCAGCGCTCTGGGTCATTTTCGGCGAGGACCGCTTTCGCTGGAGCGC
GACGATGATCGGCCTGTCGCTTGCGGTATTCGGAATCTTGCACGCCCTCGCTCAAGCCTTCGTCACTGGT
CCCGCCACCAAACGTTTCGGCGAGAAGCAGGCCATTATCGCCGGCATGGCGGCCGACGCGCTGGGCTACG
TCTTGCTGGCGTTCGCGACGCGAGGCTGGATGGCCTTCCCCATTATGATTCTTCTCGCTTCCGGCGGCAT
CGGGATGCCCGCGTTGCAGGCCATGCTGTCCAGGCAGGTAGATGACGACCATCAGGGACAGCTTCAAGGA
TCGCTCGCGGCTCTTACCAGCCTAACTTCGATCATTGGACCGCTGATCGTCACGGCGATTTATGCCGCCT
CGGCGAGCACATGGAACGGGTTGGCATGGATTGTAGGCGCCGCCCTATACCTTGTCTGCCTCCCCGCGTT
GCGTCGCGGTGCATGGAGCCGGGCCACCTCGACCTGAATGGAAGCCGGCGGCACCTCGCTAACGGATTCA
CCACTCCAAGAATTGGAGCCAATCAATTCTTGCGGAGAACTGTGAATGCGCACCTAGATCTTCGAACGAT
ACTAGTCATATGAATTCGGTACCAGCTTGGCACTGGCCGTCGTTTTACAACGTCGTGACTGGGAAAACCC
TGGCGTTACCCAACTTAATCGCCTTGCAGCACATCCCCCTTTCGCCAGCTGGCGTAATAGCGAAGAGGCC
CGCACCGATCGCCCTTCCCAACAGTTGCGCAGCCTGAATGGCGAATGGCGCCTGATGCGGTATTTTCTCC
TTACGCATCTGTGCGGTATTTCACACCGCATAACTGGCTGCTATTGGGCGAAGTGCCGGGGCAGGATCTC
CTGTCATCTCACCTTGCTCCTGCCGAGAAAGTATCCATCATGGCTGATGCAATGCGGCGGCTGCATACGC
TTGATCCGGCTACCTGCCCATTCGACCACCAAGCGAAACATCGCATCGAGCGAGCACGTACTCGGATGGA
AGCCGGTCTTGTCGATCAGGATGATCTGGACGAAGAGCATCAGGGGCTCGCGCCAGCCGAACTGTTCGCC
AGGCTCAAGGCGCGGATGCCCGACGGCGAGGATCTCGTCGTGACCCATGTGAGCAAAAGGCCAGCAAAAG
GCCAGGAACCGTAAAAAGGCCGCGTTGCTGGCGTTTTTCCATAGGCTCCGCCCCCCTGACGAGCATCACA
AAAATCGACGCTCAAGTCAGAGGTGGCGAAACCCGACAGGACTATAAAGATACCAGGCGTTTCCCCCTGG
AAGCTCCCTCGTGCGCTCTCCTGTTCCGACCCTGCCGCTTACCGGATACCTGTCCGCCTTTCTCCCTTCG
GGAAGCGTGGCGCTTTCTCATAGCTCACGCTGTAGGTATCTCAGTTCGGTGTAGGTCGTTCGCTCCAAGC
TGGGCTGTGTGCACGAACCCCCCGTTCAGCCCGACCGCTGCGCCTTATCCGGTAACTATCGTCTTGAGTC
CAACCCGGTAAGACACGACTTATCGCCACTGGCAGCAGCCACTGGTAACAGGATTAGCAGAGCGAGGTAT
GTAGGCGGTGCTACAGAGTTCTTGAAGTGGTGGCCTAACTACGGCTACACTAGAAGGACAGTATTTGGTA
TCTGCGCTCTGCTGAAGCCAGTTACCTTCGGAAAAAGAGTTGGTAGCTCTTGATCCGGCAAACAAACCAC
CGCTGGTAGCGGTGGTTTTTTTGTTTGCAAGCAGCAGATTACGCGCAGAAAAAAAGGATCTCAAGAAGAT
CCTTTGATCTTTTCTACGGGGTCTGACGCTCAGTGGAACGAAAACTCACGTTAAGGGATTTTGGTCATGA
GATTATCAAAAAGGATCTTCACCTAGATCCTTTTAAATTAAAAATGAAGTTTTAAATCAATCTAAAGTAT
ATATGAGTAAACTTGGTCTGACAGTTACCAATGCTTAATCAGTGAGGCACCTATCTCAGCGATCTGTCTA
TTTCGTTCATCCATAGTTGCCTGACTCCCCGTCGTGTAGATAACTACGATACGGGAGGGCTTACCATCTG
GCCCCAGTGCTGCAATGATACCGCGAGACCCACGCTCACCGGCTCCAGATTTATCAGCAATAAACCAGCC
AGCCGGAAGGGCCGAGCGCAGAAGTGGTCCTGCAACTTTATCCGCCTCCATCCAGTCTATTAATTGTTGC
CGGGAAGCTAGAGTAAGTAGTTCGCCAGTTAATAGTTTGCGCAACGTTGTTGCCATTGCTACAGGCATCG
TGGTGTCACGCTCGTCGTTTGGTATGGCTTCATTCAGCTCCGGTTCCCAACGATCAAGGCGAGTTACATG
ATCCCCCATGTTGTGCAAAAAAGCGGTTAGCTCCTTCGGTCCTCCGATCGTTGTCAGAAGTAAGTTGGCC
GCAGTGTTATCACTCATGGTTATGGCAGCACTGCATAATTCTCTTACTGTCATGCCATCCGTAAGATGCT
TTTCTGTGACTGGTGAGTACTCAACCAAGTCATTCTGAGAATAGTGTATGCGGCGACCGAGTTGCTCTTG
CCCGGCGTCAATACGGGATAATACCGCGCCACATAGCAGAACTTTAAAAGTGCTCATCATTGGAAAACGT
TCTTCGGGGCGAAAACTCTCAAGGATCTTACCGCTGTTGAGATCCAGTTCGATGTAACCCACTCGTGCAC
CCAACTGATCTTCAGCATCTTTTACTTTCACCAGCGTTTCTGGGTGAGCAAAAACAGGAAGGCAAAATGC
CGCAAAAAAGGGAATAAGGGCGACACGGAAATGTTGAATACTCATACTCTTCCTTTTTCAATATTATTGA
AGCATTTATCAGGGTTATTGTCTCATGAGCGGATACATATTTGAATGTATTTAGAAAAATAAACAAATAG
GGGTTCCGCGCACATTTCCCCGAAAAGTGCCACCTGACGTCTAAGAAACCATTATTATCATGACATTAAC
CTATAAAAATAGGCGTATCACGAGGCCCTTTCGTC
Features (pLannotate 1.2.2; 11 found; start..end, strand, type, name):
    137..236     +  misc_feature   bom (fragment): basis of mobility region from pBR322
    242..396     -  CDS            lacZα (fragment): LacZα fragment of β-galactosidase; lacZ fragment
    451..479     +  promoter       tet promoter: E. coli promoter for tetracycline efflux protein gene
    527..1717    +  CDS            TcR: tetracycline efflux protein; tet; confers resistance to tetracycline
   1851..2005    +  CDS            lacZα (fragment): LacZα fragment of β-galactosidase; lacZ fragment
   2011..2062    -  misc_feature   bom (fragment): basis of mobility region from pBR322
   2063..2359    +  CDS            NeoR/KanR (fragment): aminoglycoside phosphotransferase from Tn5; aph(3')-II (or nptII); confers resistance to neomycin, kanamycin, and G418 (Geneticin®)
   2416..3004    -  rep_origin     ori: high-copy-number ColE1/pMB1/pBR322/pUC origin of replication
   3175..4035    -  CDS            AmpR: β-lactamase; bla; confers resistance to ampicillin, carbenicillin, and related antibiotics
   4036..4140    -  promoter       AmpR promoter: bla
   4235..35      +  CDS            rop (fragment) (across the origin): Rop protein, which maintains plasmids at low copy number; rop
