[The description below was written by a language model from this plasmid's Addgene catalogue record and pLannotate feature annotations shown in this document.]
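Description:
pRGD-TcR is a small, high-copy bacterial cloning plasmid built on the pBSL15 backbone and based on the pMB1 replicon. It serves as a source of a portable tetracycline resistance cassette. It is maintained in E. coli under dual selection. Ampicillin resistance comes from the backbone bla gene with its own promoter, and tetracycline resistance comes from the insert. The feature table identifies the ColE1/pMB1-type origin and the AmpR gene and promoter. It also shows short remnants of a Tn5 NeoR/KanR gene, rop and the pBR322 bom region, which are annotated only as fragments.

The payload is tetA(C), the tetracycline efflux gene derived from pBR322, expressed from its native tet promoter. The record notes a C-to-T transition in the gene that produces a T350I substitution in TetA(C); tetracycline is still listed as a selection for the plasmid. In the annotation the cassette is bracketed by two lacZα fragments of equal length in opposite orientations, with bom fragments just outside them. This pattern fits the symmetric, mirrored polylinkers implied by the stated purpose of a resistance cassette flanked by multiple restriction sites. With that layout the cassette can be excised using a single enzyme chosen from several options and inserted into a cloned target gene.

The associated publication describes vectors for mutagenesis of Bradyrhizobium diazoefficiens and other Alphaproteobacteria, so the cassette is presumably intended for marker-insertion or gene-replacement mutagenesis in those organisms. The catalogue lists a backbone size of 2,867 bp and an insert of 1,368 bp, which together match the 4,235 nt depositor sequence.
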