Addgene plasmid #74110: pRGD-TcR
Purpose: Plasmid containing tetracycline resistance gene cassette flanked by multiple restriction sites
Depositing lab: Hans-Martin Fischer. Depositing organization: ETH Zurich (Swiss Federal Institute of Technology). Publication: Versatile vectors for efficient mutagenesis of Bradyrhizobium diazoefficiens and other Alphaproteobacteria. Ledermann R, Strebel S, Kampik C, Fischer HM. Appl Environ Microbiol. 2016 Feb 26. pii: AEM.04085-15. 10.1128/AEM.04085-15 PubMed 26921431.
Backbone
  Vector backbone: pBSL15
  Backbone manufacturer: Alexeyev, M.F., BioTechniques 18:52-56, 1995
  Total vector size (bp): 2867
  Vector type: Bacterial vector based on pMB1 replicon
Growth in bacteria
  Bacterial resistance: Ampicillin and Tetracycline, 100 & 10 μg/mL
  Growth temperature: 37°C
  Growth strain: DH5alpha
  Copy number: High Copy
Gene/Insert
  Gene/Insert name: tetA(C)
  Insert size (bp): 1368
  Mutation: C-to-T transition at pos. no. 1049 of tetA(C) leading to T350I muation in TetA(C)
Resource information
  A portion of this plasmid was derived from a plasmid made by: The tetracycline resistance gene is derived from pBR322 (Bolivar, F. et al., Gene 2:95-113, 1977)
Terms and licenses: Academic/Nonprofit Terms; Industry Terms: Not Available to Industry
How to cite: pRGD-TcR was a gift from Hans-Martin Fischer (Addgene plasmid # 74110 ; http://n2t.net/addgene:74110 ; RRID:Addgene_74110)
