>Addgene plasmid #74110 | pRGD-TcR | addgene partial sequence | sequence record 142222 | Tet-F 5'-GGCAGGTAGATGACGACCAT-3'
GCGGCTCTTACCAGCCTAACTTCGATCATTGGACCGCTGATCGTCACGGCGATTTATGCCGCCTCGGCGA
GCACATGGAACGGGTTGGCATGGATTGTAGGCGCCGCCCTATACCTTGTCTGCCTCCCCGCGTTGCGTCG
CGGTGCATGGAGCCGGGCCACCTCGACCTGAATGGAAGCCGGCGGCACCTCGCTAACGGATTCACCACTC
CAAGAATTGGAGCCAATCAATTCTTGCGGAGAACTGTGAATGCGCACCTAGATCTTCGAACGATACTAGT
CATATGAATTCGGTACCAGCTTGGCACTGGCCGTCGTTTTACAACGTCGTGACTGGGAAAACCCTGGCGT
TACCCAACTTAATCGCCTTGCAGCACATCCCCCTTTCGCCAGCTGGCGTAATAGCGAAGAGGCCCGCACC
GATCGCCCTTCCCAACAGTTGCGCAGCCTGAATGGCGAATGGCGCCTGATGCGGTATTTTCTCCTTACGC
ATCTGTGCGGTATTTCACACCGCATAACTGGCTGCTATTGGGCGAAGTGCCGGGGCAGGATCTCCTGTCA
TCTCACCTTGCTCCTGCCGAGAAAGTATCCATCATGGCTGATGCAATGCGGCGGCTGCATACGCTTGATC
CGGCTACCTGCCCATTCGACCACCAAGCGAAACATCGCATCGAGCGAGCACGTACTC
