>Addgene plasmid #74110 | pRGD-TcR | addgene partial sequence | sequence record 142225 | Tet-internal-R 5'-aaggagctgactgggttgaag-3'
TTATGCGACTCCTGCATTAGGAAGCAGCCCAGTAGTAGGTTGAGGCCGTTGAGCACCGCCGCCGCAAGGA
ATGGTGCATGCAAGGAGATGGCGCCCAACAGTCCCCCGGCCACGGGGCCTGCCACCATACCCACGCCGAA
ACAAGCGCTCATGAGCCCGAAGTGGCGAGCCCGATCTTCCCCATCGGTGATGTCGGCGATATAGGCGCCA
GCAACCGCACCTGTGGCGCCGGTGATGCCGGCCACGATGCGTCCGGCGTAGAGGATCCACAGGACGGGTG
TGGTCGCCATGATCGCGTAGTCGATAGTGGCTCCAAGTAGCGAAGCGAGCAGGACTGGGCGGCGGCCAAA
GCGGTCGGACAGTGCTCCGAGAACGGGTGCGCATAGAAATTGCATCAACGCATATAGCGCTAGCAGCACG
CCATAGTGACTGGCGATGCTGTCGGAATGGACGATATCCCGCAAGAGGCCCGGCAGTACCGGCATAACCA
AGCCTATGCCTACAGCATCCAGGGTGACGGTGCCGAGGATGACGATGAGCGCATTGTTAGATTTCATACA
CGGTGCCTGACTGCGTTAGCAATTTAACTGTGATAAACTACCGCATTAAAGCTTATCGATGATAAGCTGT
CAAACATGAGAATTATCACTAGTGAATCATCGATGGTACCATATGTT
